>Addgene plasmid #34693 | GST-PRMT7 | addgene partial sequence | sequence record 42717 | pGEX-5 5'-GGGCTGGCAAGCCACGTTTGGTG-3'
CTGGTTCCGCGTGGATCGTCGACCATGAAGATCTTCTGCAGTCGGGCCAATCCGACCACGGGGTCTGTGG
AGTGGCTGGAGGAGGATGAACACTATGATTACCACCAGGAGATTGCAAGGTCATCTTATGCAGATATGCT
ACATGACAAAGACAGAAATGTAAAATACTACCAAGGTATCCGGGCTGCCGTGAGCAGGGTGAAGGACAGA
GGACAGAAGGCCTTGGTTCTCGACATTGGCACTGGCACGGGACTCTTGTCAATGATGGCGGTCACAGCAG
GTGCCGACTTCTGCTATGCCATCGAGGTTTTCAAGCCTATGGCTGATGCTGCTGTGAAGATTGTGGAGAA
AAATGGCTTTAGTGATAAGATTAAGGTTATCAACAAGCATTCCACCGAGGTGACTGTAGGTCCAGAGGGT
GACATGCCATGCCGTGCCAACATCCTGGTCACAGAGTTGTTTGACACAGAGCTGATCGGGGAGGGGGCGC
TGCCCTCCTATGAGCACGCACACAGGCATCTCGTGGAGGAAAATTGTGAGGCCGTGCCCCACAGAGCCAC
CGTCTATGCACAGCTGGTGGAGTCCGGGAGGATGTGGTCGTGGAACAAGCTATTTCCCATCCACGTGCAG
ACCAGCCTCGGAGAGCAGGTCATCGTCCCTCCCGTTGACGTGGAGAGCTGCCCTGGCGCACCCTCTGTCT
GTGACATTCAGCTGAACCAGGTGTCACCAGCCGACTTTACAGTCCTCAGCGATGTGCTGCCCATGTTCAG
CATAGACTTCAGCAAGCAAGTCAGTAGCTCAGCAGCCTGCCATAGCAGGCGG
