>Addgene plasmid #34693 | GST-PRMT7 | addgene partial sequence | sequence record 96753 | pGEX3 5'-CCGGGAGCTGCATGTGTCAGAGG-3'
GATCGTCAGTCAGTCACGATGAATTGCGGCCGCTCAGTCTGGGGTATCTGCATGCCTGAACTCCATGATG
ATGTCGCCTGTGTCGGGGTGAAACTCCACTGCATAGCTGACAGTCCGTGGGCCACCCAGCAGTGCTCTGG
GATCTGGGGCAGGGCTGAAGAAGTAGACGGCCTGCTTGCAGTGGGGGTTCCAGCAGCAGCCCCCCTCGGG
GTCTGCAGGCTCCAGGAGGCCAGTGCTGAGCGTGCACTCCGGGGTCAGGTGGTACTCCATCCATAGCACC
GCTGCGTGGCTCTGCCCGGGCCTTCTGAGCTCCACAGTGCCCTCGGCACACAGGGGCTGCAGGGGCACCG
GCTGCTGGAAGTCAAAGGTCAGGATCTGCCAGGGCTCGGAGAGGCTGCGGCATGGGTACTCCCACAGCGG
GTGGGGCTCAGCTTCCCTGCTCTCCCTGAAGTCCAGGGCACGCTTAATCATGTCGTCCATGATGTGCACG
TCGAAGCCTTCGCAGTCACCACAGGGGCTCCGGATCCGCCACAGGTCCCTGAACTCCACAACCACAGCGT
GCAGCGAGGCTGCCTGGGGCATCACCATGGCACCTGGCCCCAGGTGCTGGTCCACAGCGGTCCGCACGTA
CCAGAAGTAGAGGTTGTGCCACGGCAGCAGGCTGGTAGTGAAGAACGGCTCGCCCAGGAGGAGAGAGACC
TTTCTGCCCTGTAGGTCCTCATTTGTTAATAATTCCGGCCGTTTCTCTATGATGTTAATTTTATCTTCCA
AGTGGTTAGCCTTGAAGATTTTTCTCAACAGTTTGTGAGAAGCTGCTGAACTCTCGACTGTAAACACCTG
CTCCACC
