>Addgene plasmid #34693 | GST-PRMT7 | addgene partial sequence | sequence record 96789 | Amp-R 5'-ATAATACCGCGCCACATAGC-3'
ATCTTACCGCTGTTGAGATCCAGTTCGATGTAACCCACTCGTGCACCCAACTGATCTTCAGCATCTTTTA
CTTTCACCAGCGTTTCTGGGTGAGCAAAAACAGGAAGGCAAAATGCCGCAAAAAAGGGAATAAGGGCGAC
ACGGAAATGTTGAATACTCATACTCTTCCTTTTTCAATATTATTGAAGCATTTATCAGGGTTATTGTCTC
ATGAGCGGATACATATTTGAATGTATTTAGAAAAATAAACAAATAGGGGTTCCGCGCACATTTCCCCGAA
AAGTGCCACCTGACGTCTAAGAAACCATTATTATCATGACATTAACCTATAAAAATAGGCGTATCACGAG
GCCCTTTCGTCTTCAAGAATTATACACTCCGCTATCGCTACGTGACTGGGTCATGGCTGCGCCCCGACAC
CCGCCAACACCCGCTGACGCGCCCTGACGGGCTTGTCTGCTCCCGGCATCCGCTTACAGACAAGCTGTGA
CCGTCTCCGGGAGCTGCATGTGTCAGAGGTTTTCACCGTCATCACCGAAACGCGCGAGGCAGATCGTCAG
TCAGTCACGATGAATTGCGGCCGCTCAGTCTGGGGTATCTGCATGCCTGAACTCCATGATGATGTCGCCT
GTGTCGGGGTGAAACTCCACTGCATAGCTGACAGTCCGTGGGCCACCCAGCAGTGCTCTGGGATCTGGGG
CAGGGCTGAAGAAGTAGACGGCCTGCTTGCAGTGGGGGTTCCAGCAGCAGCCCCCCTCGGGGTCTGCAGG
CTCCAGGAGGCCAGTGCTGAGCGTGCACTCCGGGGTCAGGTGGTACTCCA
