[The description below was written by a language model from this plasmid's Addgene catalogue record.]
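Description:
GST-PRMT7 is a bacterial expression plasmid built on the pGEX(SN) backbone, a roughly 5 kb pGEX-series vector. It is maintained at high copy number in E. coli under ampicillin selection. The record does not include a feature table, so the origin of replication and any other backbone elements are not itemised. pGEX-type vectors generally rely on a pBR322-derived origin and carry a lacI repressor gene, but neither is stated here.

The insert is human PRMT7, about 2.1 kb, encoding protein arginine methyltransferase 7. It was cloned between SalI and NotI sites, both of which remain intact, so the fragment can be excised or moved to another vector. Expression is driven by the tac promoter, a strong hybrid trp/lac promoter that is normally repressed by LacI and induced with IPTG. The coding sequence is joined to a glutathione S-transferase tag supplied by the backbone, giving an N-terminal GST-PRMT7 fusion protein. The GST moiety allows one-step affinity capture on glutathione resin and often improves the solubility of recombinant proteins. Whether a protease cleavage site lies between GST and PRMT7 is not recorded.

The construct is suited to producing and purifying recombinant human PRMT7 from bacteria for in vitro biochemical work. The associated publication characterises PRMT7 as a member of the protein arginine methyltransferase family with a distinct substrate specificity, which fits its use in methyltransferase activity and substrate assays.
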