Addgene plasmid #34693: GST-PRMT7
Depositing lab: Steven Clarke. Depositing organization: University of California, Los Angeles (UCLA). Publication: PRMT7 is a member of the protein arginine methyltransferase family with a distinct substrate specificity. Miranda TB, Miranda M, Frankel A, Clarke S. J Biol Chem. 2004 May 28;279(22):22902-7. Epub 2004 Mar 24. 10.1074/jbc.M312904200 PubMed 15044439.
Backbone
  Vector backbone: pGEX(SN)
  Backbone manufacturer: Amersham
  Backbone size w/o insert (bp): 5000
  Vector type: Bacterial Expression
Growth in bacteria
  Bacterial resistance: Ampicillin, 100 μg/mL
  Growth temperature: 37°C
  Growth strain: DH5alpha
  Copy number: High Copy
Gene/Insert
  Gene/Insert name: PRMT7
  Species: H. sapiens (human)
  Insert size (bp): 2100
  Entrez Gene: PRMT7 (a.k.a. SBIDDS)
  Promoter: tac
  Tag / fusion protein: GST (N terminal on backbone)
  Cloning method: Restriction Enzyme; 5′ cloning site SalI (not destroyed); 3′ cloning site NotI (not destroyed)
  Sequencing primers: 5′ pGEX 3'
Terms and licenses: Academic/Nonprofit Terms; Industry Terms: Not Available to Industry
How to cite: GST-PRMT7 was a gift from Steven Clarke (Addgene plasmid # 34693 ; http://n2t.net/addgene:34693 ; RRID:Addgene_34693)
